>Addgene plasmid #26320 | pcDNA3.2/V5 hsa-mir-499 | depositor partial sequence | sequence record 12404 | Author sequence
GGAGACAGACCCTCCCTCTTGGCAGCCTCCAGCCCCGTCCTTCACCCCCTGCCCTGTCCCCTGTGCCTTG
GGCGGGCGGCTGTTAAGACTTGCAGTGATGTTTAACTCCTCTCCACGTGAACATCACAGCAAGTCTGTGC
TGCTTCCCGTCCCTACGCTGCCTGGGCAGGGTTTGTGGGGAAGGGGTGGGAGCCCTGGGGCTCTGGGAGG
GACGGGGATTTGGCAGGGAAGTGAAGACTTTGGTGGTGGTGATGGGAGACAGCGAAGGGTCTCCCATCAC
CAGAATGAGAGTGAAAGAGCAAAAGTGCAGGG
