>Addgene plasmid #26320 | pcDNA3.2/V5 hsa-mir-499 | addgene partial sequence | sequence record 32472 | 26320 with CMV-F
CATAGCAACTCTCTGGCTACTAGAGAACCACTGCTTACTGGCTTATCGAAATTAATACGACTCACTATAG
GGAGACCCAAGCTGGCTAGTTAAGCTATCAACAAGTTTGTACAAAAAAGCAGGCTCATATGGGAGACAGA
CCCTCCCTCTTGGCAGCCTCCAGCCCCGTCCTTCACCCCCTGCCCTGTCCCCTGTGCCTTGGGCGGGCGG
CTGTTAAGACTTGCAGTGATGTTTAACTCCTCTCCACGTGAACATCACAGCAAGTCTGTGCTGCTTCCCG
TCCCTACGCTGCCTGGGCAGGGTTTGTGGGGAAGGGGTGGGAGCCCTGGGGCTCTGGGAGGGACGGGGAT
TTGGCAGGGAAGTGAAGACTTTGGTGGTGGTGATGGGAGACAGCGAAGGGTCTCCCATCACCAGAATGAG
AGTGAAAGAGCAAAAGTGCAGGGAAGCTTACCCAGCTTTCTTGTACAAAGTGGTTGATCTAGAGGGCCCG
CGGTTCGAAGGTAAGCCTATCCCTAACCCTCTCCTCGGTCTCGATTCTACGCGTACCGGTTAGTAATGAG
TTTAAACGGGGGAGGCTAACTGAAACACGGAAGGAGACAATACCGGAAGGAACCCGCGCTATGACGGCAA
TAAAAAGACAGAATAAAACGCACGGGTGTTGGGTCGTTTGTTCATAAACGCGGGGTTCGGTCCCAGGGCT
GGCACTCTGTCGATACCCCACCGAGACCCCATTGGGGCCAATACGCCCGCGTTTCTTCCTTTTCCCCACC
CCACCCCCCAAGTTCGGGTGAAGGCCCAGGGCTCGCA
