[The description below was written by a language model from this plasmid's Addgene catalogue record.]
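Description:
pcDNA3.2/V5 hsa-mir-499 is a mammalian expression plasmid built on the commercial Gateway destination vector pcDNA3.2/V5-DEST (about 7.7 kb without insert). It is propagated in E. coli under ampicillin selection and carries a neomycin resistance marker that allows G418 selection of transfected mammalian cells. The bacterial copy number is not recorded, and no feature table accompanies the entry, so individual backbone elements are not itemised. However, the use of a CMV forward sequencing primer and a V5 reverse primer is consistent with this backbone's usual layout, in which the insert sits downstream of a CMV promoter and upstream of a V5 epitope coding region.

The payload is a 312 bp fragment of human genomic DNA containing the hsa-mir-499 (MIR499A) precursor hairpin and its flanking sequence. According to the depositor, the hairpin and surrounding region were PCR-amplified with Gateway-compatible primers placed roughly 100 nt upstream and downstream of the hairpin. The product was recombined into pDONR221 and then transferred into the destination vector. Including native flanking sequence gives a primary-miRNA-like transcript that the cell's own miRNA biogenesis machinery can recognise and process into the mature microRNA. Because the insert is non-coding, the vector's V5 tag has no functional role here.

The plasmid serves to overexpress miR-499 in transfected mammalian cells. It comes from a collection made to test experimentally whether annotated and newly proposed mammalian microRNA hairpins are genuinely processed into small RNAs. It could also be used for gain-of-function or target-repression studies of this miRNA.
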