Addgene plasmid #26320: pcDNA3.2/V5 hsa-mir-499
Depositing lab: David Bartel. Depositing organization: Whitehead Institute for Biomedical Research. Publication: Mammalian microRNAs: experimental evaluation of novel and previously annotated genes. Chiang HR, Schoenfeld LW, Ruby JG, Auyeung VC, Spies N, Baek D, Johnston WK, Russ C, Luo S, Babiarz JE, Blelloch R, Schroth GP, Nusbaum C, Bartel DP. Genes Dev. 2010 May 15. 24(10):992-1009. 10.1101/gad.1884710 PubMed 20413612.
Backbone
  Vector backbone: pcDNA3.2/V5-DEST
  Backbone manufacturer: Invitrogen
  Backbone size w/o insert (bp): 7711
  Vector type: Mammalian Expression
  Selectable markers: Neomycin (select with G418)
Growth in bacteria
  Bacterial resistance: Ampicillin, 100 μg/mL
  Growth temperature: 37°C
  Growth strain: DH5alpha
  Copy number: Unknown
Gene/Insert
  Gene/Insert name: hsa-mir-499 (alt names: mir 499; mir-499)
  Species: H. sapiens (human)
  Insert size (bp): 312
  Entrez Gene: MIR499A (a.k.a. MIR499, MIRN499, hsa-mir-499a, mir-499a)
  Cloning method: Gateway Cloning
  Sequencing primers: 5′ CMV-F; 3′ V5 reverse (5′-ACCGAGGAGAGGGTTAGGGAT-3′ )
Terms and licenses: Academic/Nonprofit Terms; Industry Terms: Not Available to Industry
Depositor comments: pre-miRNA hairpins and the surrounding regions were amplified from human genomic DNA using Pfu Polymerase and primers with Gateway (Invitrogen)- compatible ends designed to anneal about 100 nt upstream of and downstream from the miRNA hairpins. PCR products were inserted into Gateway vector pDONR221 and subsequently into pcDNA3.2/V5-DEST.
How to cite: pcDNA3.2/V5 hsa-mir-499 was a gift from David Bartel (Addgene plasmid # 26320 ; http://n2t.net/addgene:26320 ; RRID:Addgene_26320)
